>Addgene plasmid #62388 | pJW1518 | depositor full sequence | sequence record 102445 | pJW1518 sequence 5716 bps
CGCGCCACTTCTAAATAAGCGAATTTCTTATGATTTATGATTTTTATTATTAAATAAGTTATAAAAAAAA
TAAGTGTATACAAATTTTAAAGTGACTCTTAGGTTTTAAAACGAAAATTCTTATTCTTGAGTAACTCTTT
CCTGTAGGTCAGGTTGCTTTCTCAGGTATAGTATGAGGTCGCTCTTATTGACCACACCTCTACCGGCAGA
TCCGCTAGGGATAACAGGGTAATATAGATCTGTTTAGCTTGCCTCGTCCCCGCCGGGTCACCCGGCCAGC
GACATGGAGGCCCAGAATACCCTCCTTGACAGTCTTGACGTGCGCAGCTCAGGGGCATGATGTGACTGTC
GCCCGTACATTTAGCCCATACATCCCCATGTATAATCATTTGCATCCATACATTTTGATGGCCGCACGGC
GCGAAGCAAAAATTACGGCTCCTCGCTGCAGACCTGCGAGCAGGGAAACGCTCCCCTCACAGACGCGTTG
AATTGTCCCCACGCCGCGCCCCTGTAGAGAAATATAAAAGGTTAGGATTTGCCACTGAGGTTCTTCTTTC
ATATACTTCCTTTTAAAATCTTGCTAGGATACAGTTCTCACATCACATCCGAACATAAACAACCATGGGT
AGGAGGGCTTTTGTAGAAAGAAATACGAACGAAACGAAAATCAGCGTTGCCATCGCTTTGGACAAAGCTC
CCTTACCTGAAGAGTCGAATTTTATTGATGAACTTATAACTTCCAAGCATGCAAACCAAAAGGGAGAACA
AGTAATCCAAGTAGACACGGGAATTGGATTCTTGGATCACATGTATCATGCACTGGCTAAACATGCAGGC
TGGAGCTTACGACTTTACTCAAGAGGTGATTTAATCATCGATGATCATCACACTGCAGAAGATACTGCTA
TTGCACTTGGTATTGCATTCAAGCAGGCTATGGGTAACTTTGCCGGCGTTAAAAGATTTGGACATGCTTA
TTGTCCACTTGACGAAGCTCTTTCTAGAAGCGTAGTTGACTTGTCGGGACGGCCCTATGCTGTTATCGAT
TTGGGATTAAAGCGTGAAAAGGTTGGGGAATTGTCCTGTGAAATGATCCCTCACTTACTATATTCCTTTT
CGGTAGCAGCTGGAATTACTTTGCATGTTACCTGCTTATATGGTAGTAATGACCATCATCGTGCTGAAAG
CGCTTTTAAATCTCTGGCTGTTGCCATGCGCGCGGCTACTAGTCTTACTGGAAGTTCTGAAGTCCCAAGC
ACGAAGGGAGTGTTGTAAAGAGTACTGACAATAAAAAGATTCTTGTTTTCAAGAACTTGTCATTTGTATA
GTTTTTTTATATTGTAGTTGTTCTATTTTAATCAAATGTTAGCGTGATTTATATTTTTTTTCGCCTCGAC
ATCATCTGCCCAGATGCGAAGTTAAGTGCGCAGAAAGTAATATCATGCGTCAATCGTATGTGAATGCTGG
TCGCTATACTGCTGTCGATTCGATACTAACGCCGCCATCCAGTTTAAACGAGCTCGAATTCATCGATGAT
ATCAGATCCACTAGTGGCCTATGCGGCCGCGGATCTGCCGGTCTCCCTATAGTGAGTCGTATTAATTTCG
ATAAGCCAGGTTAACCTGCATTAATGAATCGGCCAACGCGCGGGGAGAGGCGGTTTGCGTATTGGGCGCT
CTTCCGCTTCCTCGCTCACTGACTCGCTGCGCTCGGTCGTTCGGCTGCGGCGAGCGGTATCAGCTCACTC
AAAGGCGGTAATACGGTTATCCACAGAATCAGGGGATAACGCAGGAAAGAACATGTGAGCAAAAGGCCAG
CAAAAGGCCAGGAACCGTAAAAAGGCCGCGTTGCTGGCGTTTTTCCATAGGCTCCGCCCCCCTGACGAGC
ATCACAAAAATCGACGCTCAAGTCAGAGGTGGCGAAACCCGACAGGACTATAAAGATACCAGGCGTTTCC
CCCTGGAAGCTCCCTCGTGCGCTCTCCTGTTCCGACCCTGCCGCTTACCGGATACCTGTCCGCCTTTCTC
CCTTCGGGAAGCGTGGCGCTTTCTCAATGCTCACGCTGTAGGTATCTCAGTTCGGTGTAGGTCGTTCGCT
CCAAGCTGGGCTGTGTGCACGAACCCCCCGTTCAGCCCGACCGCTGCGCCTTATCCGGTAACTATCGTCT
TGAGTCCAACCCGGTAAGACACGACTTATCGCCACTGGCAGCAGCCACTGGTAACAGGATTAGCAGAGCG
AGGTATGTAGGCGGTGCTACAGAGTTCTTGAAGTGGTGGCCTAACTACGGCTACACTAGAAGGACAGTAT
TTGGTATCTGCGCTCTGCTGAAGCCAGTTACCTTCGGAAAAAGAGTTGGTAGCTCTTGATCCGGCAAACA
AACCACCGCTGGTAGCGGTGGTTTTTTTGTTTGCAAGCAGCAGATTACGCGCAGAAAAAAAGGATCTCAA
GAAGATCCTTTGATCTTTTCTACGGGGTCTGACGCTCAGTGGAACGAAAACTCACGTTAAGGGATTTTGG
TCATGAGATTATCAAAAAGGATCTTCACCTAGATCCTTTTAAATTAAAAATGAAGTTTTAAATCAATCTA
AAGTATATATGAGTAAACTTGGTCTGACAGTTACCAATGCTTAATCAGTGAGGCACCTATCTCAGCGATC
TGTCTATTTCGTTCATCCATAGTTGCCTGACTCCCCGTCGTGTAGATAACTACGATACGGGAGGGCTTAC
CATCTGGCCCCAGTGCTGCAATGATACCGCGAGACCCACGCTCACCGGCTCCAGATTTATCAGCAATAAA
CCAGCCAGCCGGAAGGGCCGAGCGCAGAAGTGGTCCTGCAACTTTATCCGCCTCCATCCAGTCTATTAAT
TGTTGCCGGGAAGCTAGAGTAAGTAGTTCGCCAGTTAATAGTTTGCGCAACGTTGTTGCCATTGCTACAG
GCATCGTGGTGTCACGCTCGTCGTTTGGTATGGCTTCATTCAGCTCCGGTTCCCAACGATCAAGGCGAGT
TACATGATCCCCCATGTTGTGCAAAAAAGCGGTTAGCTCCTTCGGTCCTCCGATCGTTGTCAGAAGTAAG
TTGGCCGCAGTGTTATCACTCATGGTTATGGCAGCACTGCATAATTCTCTTACTGTCATGCCATCCGTAA
GATGCTTTTCTGTGACTGGTGAGTACTCAACCAAGTCATTCTGAGAATAGTGTATGCGGCGACCGAGTTG
CTCTTGCCCGGCGTCAATACGGGATAATACCGCGCCACATAGCAGAACTTTAAAAGTGCTCATCATTGGA
AAACGTTCTTCGGGGCGAAAACTCTCAAGGATCTTACCGCTGTTGAGATCCAGTTCGATGTAACCCACTC
GTGCACCCAACTGATCTTCAGCATCTTTTACTTTCACCAGCGTTTCTGGGTGAGCAAAAACAGGAAGGCA
AAATGCCGCAAAAAAGGGAATAAGGGCGACACGGAAATGTTGAATACTCATACTCTTCCTTTTTCAATAT
TATTGAAGCATTTATCAGGGTTATTGTCTCATGAGCGGATACATATTTGAATGTATTTAGAAAAATAAAC
AAATAGGGGTTCCGCGCACATTTCCCCGAAAAGTGCCACCTGACGTCTAAGAAACCATTATTATCATGAC
ATTAACCTATAAAAATAGGCGTATCACGAGGCCCTTTCGTCTCGCGCGTTTCGGTGATGACGGTGAAAAC
CTCTGACACATGCAGCTCCCGGAGACGGTCACAGCTTGTCTGTAAGCGGATGCCGGGAGCAGACAAGCCC
GTCAGGGCGCGTCAGCGGGTGTTGGCGGGTGTCGGGGCTGGCTTAACTATGCGGCATCAGAGCAGATTGT
ACTGAGAGTGCACCATATGGACATATTGTCGTTAGAACGCGGCTACAATTAATACATAACCTTATGTATC
ATACACATACGATTTAGGTGACACTATAGAACGCGGCCGCCAGCTGAAGCTTCGTACGCTGCAGGTCGAC
GGATCGGTGACGGTGCTGGTTTAATTAACATGGTGAGCAAGGGCGAGGAGGATAACATGGCCATCATCAA
GGAGTTCATGCGCTTCAAGGTGCACATGGAGGGCTCCGTGAACGGCCACGAGTTCGAGATCGAGGGCGAG
GGCGAGGGCCGCCCCTACGAGGGCACCCAGACCGCCAAGCTGAAGGTGACCAAGGGTGGCCCCCTGCCCT
TCGCCTGGGACATCCTGTCCCCTCAGTTCATGTACGGCTCCAAGGCCTACGTGAAGCACCCCGCCGACAT
CCCCGACTACTTGAAGCTGTCCTTCCCCGAGGGCTTCAAGTGGGAGCGCGTGATGAACTTCGAGGACGGC
GGCGTGGTGACCGTGACCCAGGACTCCTCCCTGCAGGACGGCGAGTTCATCTACAAGGTGAAGCTGCGCG
GCACCAACTTCCCCTCCGACGGCCCCGTAATGCAGAAGAAGACCATGGGCTGGGAGGCCTCCTCCGAGCG
GATGTACCCCGAGGACGGCGCCCTGAAGGGCGAGATCAAGCAGAGGCTGAAGCTGAAGGACGGCGGCCAC
TACGACGCTGAGGTCAAGACCACCTACAAGGCCAAGAAGCCCGTGCAGCTGCCCGGCGCCTACAACGTCA
ACATCAAGTTGGACATCACCTCCCACAACGAGGACTACACCATCGTGGAACAGTACGAACGCGCCGAGGG
CCGCCACTCCACCGGCGGCATGGACGAGCTGTACAAGGGTGGTAGTGGTGGTAGTGGTATGAAGGATAAC
ACCGTGCCACTGAAATTGATTGCCCTGTTAGCGAACGGTGAATTTCACTCTGGCGAGCAGTTGGGTGAAA
CGCTGGGAATGAGCCGGGCGGCTATTAATAAACACATTCAGACACTGCGTGACTGGGGCGTTGATGTCTT
TACCGTTCCGGGTAAAGGATACAGCCTGCCTGAGCCTATCCAGTTACTTAATGCTAAACAGATATTGGGT
CAGCTGGATGGCGGTAGTGTAGCCGTGCTGCCAGTGATTGACTCCACGAATCAGTACCTTCTTGATCGTA
TCGGAGAGCTTAAATCGGGCGATGCTTGCATTGCAGAATACCAGCAGGCTGGCCGTGGTCGCCGGGGTCG
GAAATGGTTTTCGCCTTTTGGCGCAAACTTATATTTGTCGATGTTCTGGCGTCTGGAACAAGGCCCGGCG
GCGGCGATTGGTTTAAGTCTGGTTATCGGTATCGTGATGGCGGAAGTATTACGCAAGCTGGGTGCAGATA
AAGTTCGTGTTAAATGGCCTAATGACCTCTATCTGCAGGATCGCAAGCTGGCAGGCATTCTGGTGGAGCT
GACTGGCAAAACTGGCGATGCGGCGCAAATAGTCATTGGAGCCGGGATCAACATGGCAATGCGCCGTGTT
GAAGAGAGTGTCGTTAATCAGGGGTGGATCACGCTGCAGGAAGCGGGGATCAATCTCGATCGTAATACGT
TGGCGGCCATGCTAATACGTGAATTACGTGCTGCGTTGGAACTCTTCGAACAAGAAGGATTGGCACCTTA
TCTGTCGCGCTGGGAAAAGCTGGATAATTTTATTAATCGCCCAGTGAAACTTATCATTGGTGATAAAGAA
ATATTTGGCATTTCACGCGGAATAGACAAACAGGGGGCTTTATTACTTGAGCAGGATGGAATAATAAAAC
CCTGGATGGGCGGTGAAATATCCCTGCGTAGTGCAGAAAAATAAGG
Features (pLannotate 1.2.2; 14 found; start..end, strand, type, name):
     19..206     +  terminator     ADH1 terminator: S. cerevisiae ADH1; transcription terminator for the S. cerevisiae alcohol dehydrogenase 1 (ADH1) gene
    281..624     +  promoter       TEF promoter: Ashbya gossypii TEF promoter
    625..1278    +  CDS            S. pombe his5: imidazoleglycerol-phosphate dehydratase, required for histidine biosynthesis; Schizosaccharomyces pombe his5; yeast auxotrophic marker; corresponds to S. cerevisiae HIS3
   1284..1481    +  terminator     TEF terminator: Ashbya gossypii TEF terminator
   1586..1604    -  promoter       T7 promoter: promoter for bacteriophage T7 RNA polymerase
   1626..1679    -  CDS            lacI (fragment): lac repressor; lacI; The lac repressor binds to the lac operator to inhibit transcription in E. coli. This inhibition can be relieved by adding lactose or isopropyl-β-D-thiogalactopyranoside (IPTG).
   1862..2450    -  rep_origin     ori: high-copy-number ColE1/pMB1/pBR322/pUC origin of replication
   2621..3481    -  CDS            AmpR: β-lactamase; bla; confers resistance to ampicillin, carbenicillin, and related antibiotics
   3482..3586    -  promoter       AmpR promoter: bla
   3681..3716    +  CDS            rop (fragment): Rop protein, which maintains plasmids at low copy number; rop
   3818..3869    +  misc_feature   bom (fragment): basis of mobility region from pBR322
   3932..3950    +  promoter       SP6 promoter: promoter for bacteriophage SP6 RNA polymerase
   4020..4727    +  CDS            mCherry: mCherry is a basic (constitutively fluorescent) red fluorescent protein published in 2004, derived from Discosoma sp.. It is reported to be a very rapidly-maturing monomer with low acid sensitivity.
   4749..5711    +  CDS            birA: BIRA_ECOLI - Also known as bioR, dhbB. Experimental evidence at protein level: Swiss-Prot protein existence level 1. Acts both as a biotin--[acetyl-CoA-carboxylase] ligase and a biotin-operon repressor. In the presence of ATP, BirA activates biotin to form the BirA-biotinyl-5'-adenylate (BirA-bio-5'-AMP or holoBirA) complex. HoloBirA can either transfer the biotinyl moiety to the biotin carboxyl carrier protein (BCCP) subunit of acetyl-CoA carboxylase, or bind to the biotin operator site and inhibit transcription of the operon. From Escherichia coli (strain K12).
