[The description below was written by a language model from this plasmid's Addgene catalogue record and pLannotate feature annotations shown in this document.]
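Description:
pJW1518 is a yeast C-terminal tagging vector built on the pFA6a backbone, a 5,716 bp plasmid that serves as a PCR template for chromosomal gene tagging rather than as a replicating yeast plasmid; no yeast origin or centromere is annotated. In E. coli it is maintained at high copy through a ColE1/pUC-type origin and selected with ampicillin via the β-lactamase gene and its native promoter. Short remnants of lacI, rop and the pBR322 bom region, along with flanking T7 and SP6 promoters, are leftover backbone elements.

The payload is an mCherry-BirA fusion cassette of about 1.7 kb. The red fluorescent protein mCherry is followed after a short linker region by the E. coli biotin ligase BirA. Because the plasmid is circular, the BirA reading frame, which ends near the last base of the numbering, runs directly into the S. cerevisiae ADH1 terminator at the start of the map. No promoter is annotated immediately upstream of mCherry, which is consistent with the tagging design: once integrated in frame at the 3' end of a target gene, the fusion is expressed from that gene's own promoter. Downstream lies the selection module, S. pombe his5 (which complements S. cerevisiae his3) under the Ashbya gossypii TEF promoter and terminator, allowing selection of integrants by histidine prototrophy.

The associated publication concerns proximity-specific ribosome profiling. This suggests the cassette is used to anchor BirA to proteins at defined subcellular locations, with mCherry confirming localisation and BirA biotinylating nearby acceptor-tagged substrates. The record itself does not spell out the target genes or the details of that workflow.
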