Addgene plasmid #62388: pJW1518
Purpose: pFA6a -mCherry-BirA::HIS5
Depositing lab: Jonathan Weissman. Depositing organization: University of California, San Francisco (UCSF). Publication: Targeting and plasticity of mitochondrial proteins revealed by proximity-specific ribosome profiling. Williams CC, Jan CH, Weissman JS. Science. 2014 Nov 7;346(6210):748-51. doi: 10.1126/science.1257522. PubMed 25378625.
Backbone
  Vector backbone: pFA6a
  Total vector size (bp): 5716
  Vector type: yeast c-terminal tagging vector
  Selectable markers: HIS5
Growth in bacteria
  Bacterial resistance: Ampicillin, 100 μg/mL
  Growth temperature: 37°C
  Growth strain: DH5alpha
  Copy number: High Copy
Gene/Insert
  Gene/Insert name: mCherry-BirA
  Insert size (bp): 1722
  Tag / fusion protein: mCherry-BirA (C terminal on insert)
Terms and licenses: Academic/Nonprofit Terms; Industry Terms: Not Available to Industry
How to cite: pJW1518 was a gift from Jonathan Weissman (Addgene plasmid # 62388 ; http://n2t.net/addgene:62388 ; RRID:Addgene_62388)
