>Addgene plasmid #62388 | pJW1518 | addgene partial sequence | sequence record 106606 | SP6 5'-ATTTAGGTGACACTATAG-3'
TACGCTGCAGGTCGACGGATCGGTGACGGTGCTGGTTTAATTAACATGGTGAGCAAGGGCGAGGAGGATA
ACATGGCCATCATCAAGGAGTTCATGCGCTTCAAGGTGCACATGGAGGGCTCCGTGAACGGCCACGAGTT
CGAGATCGAGGGCGAGGGCGAGGGCCGCCCCTACGAGGGCACCCAGACCGCCAAGCTGAAGGTGACCAAG
GGTGGCCCCCTGCCCTTCGCCTGGGACATCCTGTCCCCTCAGTTCATGTACGGCTCCAAGGCCTACGTGA
AGCACCCCGCCGACATCCCCGACTACTTGAAGCTGTCCTTCCCCGAGGGCTTCAAGTGGGAGCGCGTGAT
GAACTTCGAGGACGGCGGCGTGGTGACCGTGACCCAGGACTCCTCCCTGCAGGACGGCGAGTTCATCTAC
AAGGTGAAGCTGCGCGGCACCAACTTCCCCTCCGACGGCCCCGTAATGCAGAAGAAGACCATGGGCTGGG
AGGCCTCCTCCGAGCGGATGTACCCCGAGGACGGCGCCCTGAAGGGCGAGATCAAGCAGAGGCTGAAGCT
GAAGGACGGCGGCCACTACGACGCTGAGGTCAAGACCACCTACAAGGCCAAGAAGCCCGTGCAGCTGCCC
GGCGCCTACAACGTCAACATCAAGTTGGACATCACCTCCCACAACGAGGACTACACCATCGTGGAACAGT
ACGAACGCGCCGAGGGCCGCCACTCCACCGGCGGCATGGACGAGCTGTACAAGGGTGGTAGTGGTGGTAG
TGGTATGAAGGATAACACCGTGCCACTGAAATTGATTGCCCTGTTAGCGAACGGTGAATTTCACTCTGGC
GAGCAGTTGGGTGAAACGCTGGGAATGAGCCGGGCGGCTATTAATAAACACATTCAGACACTGCGTGACT
GG
