>Addgene plasmid #62388 | pJW1518 | addgene partial sequence | sequence record 108457 | pHybLex_rev 5'-GAGTCACTTTAAAATTTGTATACAC-3'
AAATCATAAATCATAAGAAATTCGCTTATTTAGAAGTGGCGCGCCTTATTTTTCTGCACTACGCAGGGAT
ATTTCACCGCCCATCCAGGGTTTTATTATTCCATCCTGCTCAAGTAATAAAGCCCCCTGTTTGTCTATTC
CGCGTGAAATGCCAAATATTTCTTTATCACCAATGATAAGTTTCACTGGGCGATTAATAAAATTATCCAG
CTTTTCCCAGCGCGACAGATAAGGTGCCAATCCTTCTTGTTCGAAGAGTTCCAACGCAGCACGTAATTCA
CGTATTAGCATGGCCGCCAACGTATTACGATCGAGATTGATCCCCGCTTCCTGCAGCGTGATCCACCCCT
GATTAACGACACTCTCTTCAACACGGCGCATTGCCATGTTGATCCCGGCTCCAATGACTATTTGCGCCGC
ATCGCCAGTTTTGCCAGTCAGCTCCACCAGAATGCCTGCCAGCTTGCGATCCTGCAGATAGAGGTCATTA
GGCCATTTAACACGAACTTTATCTGCACCCAGCTTGCGTAATACTTCCGCCATCACGATACCGATAACCA
GACTTAAACCAATCGCCGCCGCCGGGCCTTGTTCCAGACGCCAGAACATCGACAAATATAAGTTTGCGCC
AAAAGGCGAAAACCATTTCCGACCCCGGCGACCACGGCCAGCCTGCTGGTATTCTGCAATGCAAGCATCG
CCCGATTTAAGCTCTCCGATACGATCAAGAAGGTACTGATTCGTGGAGTCAATCACTGGCAGCACGGCTA
CACTACCGCCATCCAGCTGACCCAATATCTGTTTAGCATTAAGTAACTGGATAGGCTCA
